>Addgene plasmid #31327 | pQTEV-LRPAP1 | depositor full sequence | sequence record 14358 | Author sequence
CTCGAGAAATCATAAAAAATTTATTTGCTTTGTGAGCGGATAACAATTATAATAGATTCAATTGTGAGCG
GATAACAATTTCACACAGAATTCATTAAAGAGGAGAAATTAACTATGAAACATCACCATCACCATCACCA
TAGCGATTACGACATCCCCACTACTGAGAATCTTTATTTTCAGGGATCCGCGCCGCGGAGGGTCAGGTCG
TTTCTGCGCGGGCTCCCGGCGCTGCTACTGCTGCTGCTCTTCCTCGGGCCCTGGCCCGCTGCGAGCCACG
GCGGCAAGTACTCGCGGGAGAAGAACCAGCCCAAGCCGTCCCCGAAACGCGAGTCCGGAGAGGAGTTCCG
CATGGAGAAGTTGAACCAGCTGTGGGAGAAGGCCCAGCGACTGCATCTTCCTCCCGTGAGGCTGGCCGAG
CTCCACGCTGATCTGAAGATACAGGAGAGGGACGAACTCGCCTGGAAGAAACTAAAGCTTGACGGCTTGG
ACGAAGATGGGGAGAAGGAAGCGAGACTCATACGCAACCTCAATGTCATCTTGGCCAAGTATGGTCTGGA
CGGAAAGAAGGACGCTCGGCAGGTGACCAGCAACTCCCTCAGTGGCACCCAGGAAGACGGGCTGGATGAC
CCCAGGCTGGAAAAGCTGTGGCACAAGGCGAAGACCTCTGGGAAATTCTCCGGCGAAGAACTGGACAAGC
TCTGGCGGGAGTTCCTGCATCACAAAGAGAAAGTTCACGAGTACAACGTCCTGCTGGAGACCCTGAGCAG
GACCGAAGAAATCCACGAGAACGTCATTAGCCCCTCGGACCTGAGCGACATCAAGGGCAGCGTCCTGCAC
AGCAGGCACACGGAGCTGAAGGAGAAGCTGCGCAGCATCAACCAGGGCCTGGACCGCCTGCGCAGGGTCA
GCCACCAGGGCTACAGCACTGAGGCTGAGTTCGAGGAGCCCAGGGTGATTGACCTGTGGGACCTGGCGCA
GTCCGCCAACCTCACGGACAAGGAGCTGGAGGCGTTCCGGGAGGAGCTCAAGCACTTCGAAGCCAAAATC
GAGAAGCACAACCACTACCAGAAGCAGCTGGAGATTGCGCACGAGAAGCTGAGGCACGCAGAGAGCGTGG
GCGACGGCGAGCGTGTGAGCCGCAGCCGCGAGAAGCACGCCCTGCTGGAGGGGCGGACCAAGGAGCTGGG
CTACACGGTGAAGAAGCATCTGCAGGACCTGTCCGGCAGGATCTCCAGAGCTCGGCACAACGAACTCTGA
GCGGCCGCTCGACCTGCAGCCAAGCTTAATTAGCTGAGCTTGGACTCCTGTTGATAGATCCAGTAATGAC
CTCAGAACTCCATCTGGATTTGTTCAGAACGCTCGGTTGCCGCCGGGCGTTTTTTATTGGTGAGAATCCA
AGCTAGCTTGGCGAGATTTTCAGGAGCTAAGGAAGCTAAAATGGAGAAAAAAATCACTGGATATACCACC
GTTGATATATCCCAATGGCATCGTAAAGAACATTTTGAGGCATTTCAGTCAGTTGCTCAATGTACCTATA
ACCAGACCGTTCAGCTGGATATTACGGCCTTTTTAAAGACCGTAAAGAAAAATAAGCACAAGTTTTATCC
GGCCTTTATTCACATTCTTGCCCGCCTGATGAATGCTCATCCGGAATTTCGTATGGCAATGAAAGACGGT
GAGCTGGTGATATGGGATAGTGTTCACCCTTGTTACACCGTTTTCCATGAGCAAACTGAAACGTTTTCAT
CGCTCTGGAGTGAATACCACGACGATTTCCGGCAGTTTCTACACATATATTCGCAAGATGTGGCGTGTTA
CGGTGAAAACCTGGCCTATTTCCCTAAAGGGTTTATTGAGAATATGTTTTTCGTCTCAGCCAATCCCTGG
GTGAGTTTCACCAGTTTTGATTTAAACGTGGCCAATATGGACAACTTCTTCGCCCCCGTTTTCACCATGG
GCAAATATTATACGCAAGGCGACAAGGTGCTGATGCCGCTGGCGATTCAGGTTCATCATGCCGTTTGTGA
TGGCTTCCATGTCGGCAGAATGCTTAATGAATTACAACAGTACTGCGATGAGTGGCAGGGCGGGGCGTAA
TTTTTTTAAGGCAGTTATTGGTGCCCTTAAACGCCTGGGGTAATGACTCTCTAGCTTGAGGCATCAAATA
AAACGAAAGGCTCAGTCGAAAGACTGGGCCTTTCGTTTTATCTGTTGTTTGTCGGTGAACGCTCTCCTGA
GTAGGACAAATCCGCCCTCTAGATTACGTGCAGTCGATGATAAGCTGTCAAACATGAGAATTGTGCCTAA
TGAGTGAGCTAACTTACATTAATTGCGTTGCGCTCACTGCCCGCTTTCCAGTCGGGAAACCTGTCGTGCC
AGCTGCATTAATGAATCGGCCAACGCGCGGGGAGAGGCGGTTTGCGTATTGGGCGCCAGGGTGGTTTTTC
TTTTCACCAGTGAGACGGGCAACAGCTGATTGCCCTTCACCGCCTGGCCCTGAGAGAGTTGCAGCAAGCG
GTCCACGCTGGTTTGCCCCAGCAGGCGAAAATCCTGTTTGATGGTGGTTAACGGCGGGATATAACATGAG
CTGTCTTCGGTATCGTCGTATCCCACTACCGAGATATCCGCACCAACGCGCAGCCCGGACTCGGTAATGG
CGCGCATTGCGCCCAGCGCCATCTGATCGTTGGCAACCAGCATCGCAGTGGGAACGATGCCCTCATTCAG
CATTTGCATGGTTTGTTGAAAACCGGACATGGCACTCCAGTCGCCTTCCCGTTCCGCTATCGGCTGAATT
TGATTGCGAGTGAGATATTTATGCCAGCCAGCCAGACGCAGACGCGCCGAGACAGAACTTAATGGGCCCG
CTAACAGCGCGATTTGCTGGTGACCCAATGCGACCAGATGCTCCACGCCCAGTCGCGTACCGTCTTCATG
GGAGAAAATAATACTGTTGATGGGTGTCTGGTCAGAGACATCAAGAAATAACGCCGGAACATTAGTGCAG
GCAGCTTCCACAGCAATGGCATCCTGGTCATCCAGCGGATAGTTAATGATCAGCCCACTGACGCGTTGCG
CGAGAAGATTGTGCACCGCCGCTTTACAGGCTTCGACGCCGCTTCGTTCTACCATCGACACCACCACGCT
GGCACCCAGTTGATCGGCGCGAGATTTAATCGCCGCGACAATTTGCGACGGCGCGTGCAGGGCCAGACTG
GAGGTGGCAACGCCAATCAGCAACGACTGTTTGCCCGCCAGTTGTTGTGCCACGCGGTTGGGAATGTAAT
TCAGCTCCGCCATCGCCGCTTCCACTTTTTCCCGCGTTTTCGCAGAAACGTGGCTGGCCTGGTTCACCAC
GCGGGAAACGGTCTGATAAGAGACACCGGCATACTCTGCGACATCGTATAACGTTACTGGTTTCACATTC
ACCACCCTGAATTGACTCTCTTCCGGGCGCTATCATGCCATACCGCGAAAGGTTTTGCACCATTCGATGG
TGTCGGAATTTCGGGCAGCGTTGGGTCCTGGCCACGGGTGCGCATGATCTAGAGCTGCCTCGCGCGTTTC
GGTGATGACGGTGAAAACCTCTGACACATGCAGCTCCCGGAGACGGTCACAGCTTGTCTGTAAGCGGATG
CCGGGAGCAGACAAGCCCGTCAGGGCGCGTCAGCGGGTGTTGGCGGGTGTCGGGGCGCAGCCATGACCCA
GTCACGTAGCGATAGCGGAGTGTATACTGGCTTAACTATGCGGCATCAGAGCAGATTGTACTGAGAGTGC
ACCACATGCGGTGTGAAATACCGCACAGATGCGTAAGGAGAAAATACCGCATCAGGCGCTCTTCCGCTTC
CTCGCTCACTGACTCGCTGCGCTCGGTCGTTCGGCTGCGGCGAGCGGTATCAGCTCACTCAAAGGCGGTA
ATACGGTTATCCACAGAATCAGGGGATAACGCAGGAAAGAACATGTGAGCAAAAGGCCAGCAAAAGGCCA
GGAACCGTAAAAAGGCCGCGTTGCTGGCGTTTTTCCATAGGCTCCGCCCCCCTGACGAGCATCACAAAAA
TCGACGCTCAAGTCAGAGGTGGCGAAACCCGACAGGACTATAAAGATACCAGGCGTTTCCCCCTGGAAGC
TCCCTCGTGCGCTCTCCTGTTCCGACCCTGCCGCTTACCGGATACCTGTCCGCCTTTCTCCCTTCGGGAA
GCGTGGCGCTTTCTCATAGCTCACGCTGTAGGTATCTCAGTTCGGTGTAGGTCGTTCGCTCCAAGCTGGG
CTGTGTGCACGAACCCCCCGTTCAGCCCGACCGCTGCGCCTTATCCGGTAACTATCGTCTTGAGTCCAAC
CCGGTAAGACACGACTTATCGCCACTGGCAGCAGCCACTGGTAACAGGATTAGCAGAGCGAGGTATGTAG
GCGGTGCTACAGAGTTCTTGAAGTGGTGGCCTAACTACGGCTACACTAGAAGGACAGTATTTGGTATCTG
CGCTCTGCTGAAGCCAGTTACCTTCGGAAAAAGAGTTGGTAGCTCTTGATCCGGCAAACAAACCACCGCT
GGTAGCGGTGGTTTTTTTGTTTGCAAGCAGCAGATTACGCGCAGAAAAAAAGGATCTCAAGAAGATCCTT
TGATCTTTTCTACGGGGTCTGACGCTCAGTGGAACGAAAACTCACGTTAAGGGATTTTGGTCATGAGATT
ATCAAAAAGGATCTTCACCTAGATCCTTTTAAATTAAAAATGAAGTTTTAAATCAATCTAAAGTATATAT
GAGTAAACTTGGTCTGACAGTTACCAATGCTTAATCAGTGAGGCACCTATCTCAGCGATCTGTCTATTTC
GTTCATCCATAGTTGCCTGACTCCCCGTCGTGTAGATAACTACGATACGGGAGGGCTTACCATCTGGCCC
CAGTGCTGCAATGATACCGCGAGACCCACGCTCACCGGCTCCAGATTTATCAGCAATAAACCAGCCAGCC
GGAAGGGCCGAGCGCAGAAGTGGTCCTGCAACTTTATCCGCCTCCATCCAGTCTATTAATTGTTGCCGGG
AAGCTAGAGTAAGTAGTTCGCCAGTTAATAGTTTGCGCAACGTTGTTGCCATTGCTACAGGCATCGTGGT
GTCACGCTCGTCGTTTGGTATGGCTTCATTCAGCTCCGGTTCCCAACGATCAAGGCGAGTTACATGATCC
CCCATGTTGTGCAAAAAAGCGGTTAGCTCCTTCGGTCCTCCGATCGTTGTCAGAAGTAAGTTGGCCGCAG
TGTTATCACTCATGGTTATGGCAGCACTGCATAATTCTCTTACTGTCATGCCATCCGTAAGATGCTTTTC
TGTGACTGGTGAGTACTCAACCAAGTCATTCTGAGAATAGTGTATGCGGCGACCGAGTTGCTCTTGCCCG
GCGTCAATACGGGATAATACCGCGCCACATAGCAGAACTTTAAAAGTGCTCATCATTGGAAAACGTTCTT
CGGGGCGAAAACTCTCAAGGATCTTACCGCTGTTGAGATCCAGTTCGATGTAACCCACTCGTGCACCCAA
CTGATCTTCAGCATCTTTTACTTTCACCAGCGTTTCTGGGTGAGCAAAAACAGGAAGGCAAAATGCCGCA
AAAAAGGGAATAAGGGCGACACGGAAATGTTGAATACTCATACTCTTCCTTTTTCAATATTATTGAAGCA
TTTATCAGGGTTATTGTCTCATGAGCGGATACATATTTGAATGTATTTAGAAAAATAAACAAATAGGGGT
TCCGCGCACATTTCCCCGAAAAGTGCCACCTGACGTCTAAGAAACCATTATTATCATGACATTAACCTAT
AAAAATAGGCGTATCACGAGGCCCTTTCGTCTTCAC
Features (pLannotate 1.2.2; 18 found; start..end, strand, type, name):
     10..54      +  promoter       T5 promoter: bacteriophage T5 promoter for E. coli RNA polymerase, with embedded lac operator
     62..78      +  protein_bind   lac operator: The lac repressor binds to the lac operator to inhibit transcription in E. coli. This inhibition can be relieved by adding lactose or isopropyl-β-D-thiogalactopyranoside (IPTG). lac repressor encoded by lacI
    121..141     +  CDS            7xHis: 6xHis affinity tag
    165..185     +  CDS            capTEV™ (fragment): composite tag for in vivo biotinylation, TEV protease cleavage, and 6xHis tagging
    190..1257    +  CDS            LRPAP1: AMRP_HUMAN - Also known as A2MRAP. Experimental evidence at protein level: Swiss-Prot protein existence level 1. Molecular chaperone for LDL receptor-related proteins that may regulate their ligand binding activity along the secretory pathway. From Homo sapiens (Human).
   1303..1397    +  terminator     lambda t0 terminator: transcription terminator from phage lambda
   1412..1440    +  promoter       cat promoter (fragment): promoter of the E. coli cat gene encoding chloramphenicol acetyltransferase
   1441..2097    +  CDS            cat: CAT_ECOLX - Experimental evidence at protein level: Swiss-Prot protein existence level 1. This enzyme is an effector of chloramphenicol resistance in bacteria. From Escherichia coli. This protein is used as a marker in many commonly used cloning vectors, such as pACYC184.
   2165..2251    +  terminator     rrnB T1 terminator: Escherichia coli rrnB; transcription terminator T1 from the E. coli rrnB gene
   2274..2291    -  promoter       tet promoter (fragment): E. coli promoter for tetracycline efflux protein gene
   2310..2331    -  protein_bind   CAP binding site: CAP binding activates transcription in the presence of cAMP. E. coli catabolite activator protein
   2344..3426    -  CDS            lacI: lac repressor; lacI; The lac repressor binds to the lac operator to inhibit transcription in E. coli. This inhibition can be relieved by adding lactose or isopropyl-β-D-thiogalactopyranoside (IPTG).
   3427..3504    -  promoter       lacIq promoter: lacI (mutant); In the lacIq allele, a single base change in the promoter boosts expression of the lacI gene about 10-fold.
   3553..3594    +  CDS            rop (fragment): Rop protein, which maintains plasmids at low copy number; rop
   3696..3836    +  misc_feature   bom: basis of mobility region from pBR322
   4022..4610    -  rep_origin     ori: high-copy-number ColE1/pMB1/pBR322/pUC origin of replication
   4781..5641    -  CDS            AmpR: β-lactamase; bla; confers resistance to ampicillin, carbenicillin, and related antibiotics
   5642..5746    -  promoter       AmpR promoter: bla
