[The description below was written by a language model from this plasmid's Addgene catalogue record and pLannotate feature annotations shown in this document.]
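Description:
pQTEV-LRPAP1 is a bacterial expression plasmid for producing human LRPAP1 (also known as RAP or alpha-2-MRAP), a molecular chaperone for LDL receptor-related proteins, as a tagged recombinant protein in E. coli. The backbone, pQTEV, is derived from Qiagen pQE-2. It replicates from a ColE1/pMB1-type origin, with an adjacent bom region and only a fragment of rop, and is selected with ampicillin through the bla gene. The depositor lists the copy number as unknown. A cat coding sequence with a partial cat promoter is also annotated, but the depositor states that this chloramphenicol resistance sequence is inactive, so it should not be treated as a usable marker.

Expression is driven by the bacteriophage T5 promoter, which is recognised by E. coli RNA polymerase and carries lac operator sequences. The plasmid supplies its own lac repressor from lacI under the lacIq promoter, so transcription stays repressed until it is induced with IPTG. The open reading frame begins with an N-terminal histidine tag followed by a TEV protease recognition site. The tag allows metal-affinity purification and can then be removed by TEV cleavage. The LRPAP1 cDNA was inserted between BamHI and NotI sites, both of which are retained, and is followed by the lambda t0 terminator, with an rrnB T1 terminator further downstream.

The clone is distributed in the Rosetta strain, which carries a separate chloramphenicol-resistant plasmid, pRARE, that supplies rare tRNAs to aid overexpression of human sequences. It belongs to a public catalogue of human protein expression clones generated for structural genomics.
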