Addgene plasmid #31327: pQTEV-LRPAP1
Depositing lab: Konrad Buessow. Depositing organization: Max Planck Institute for Molecular Genetics. Publication: Structural genomics of human proteins--target selection and generation of a public catalogue of expression clones. Bussow K, Scheich C, Sievert V, Harttig U, Schultz J, Simon B, Bork P, Lehrach H, Heinemann U. Microb Cell Fact. 2005 Jul 5;4:21. doi: 10.1186/1475-2859-4-21. PubMed 15998469.
Backbone
  Vector backbone: pQTEV
  Backbone size w/o insert (bp): 4700
  Vector type: Bacterial Expression
Growth in bacteria
  Bacterial resistance: Ampicillin, 100 μg/mL
  Growth temperature: 37°C
  Growth strain: Rosetta
  Copy number: Unknown
Gene/Insert
  Gene/Insert name: low density lipoprotein receptor-related protein associated (alt name: PSFEp250G031)
  Species: H. sapiens (human)
  Insert size (bp): 1146
  GenBank ID: DQ000540
  Entrez Gene: LRPAP1 (a.k.a. A2MRAP, A2RAP, HBP44, MRAP, MYP23, RAP, alpha-2-MRAP)
  Tag / fusion protein: His (N terminal on backbone); TEV (N terminal on backbone)
  Cloning method: Restriction Enzyme; 5′ cloning site BamHI (not destroyed); 3′ cloning site NotI (not destroyed)
  Sequencing primers: 5′ TGAGCGGATAACAATTTCACACAG; 3′ GGCAACCGAGCGTTCTGAAC
Terms and licenses: Academic/Nonprofit Terms; Industry Terms: Not Available to Industry
Depositor comments: The vector pQTEV is derived from Qiagen pQE-2 and contains an inactive chloramphenicol resistance gene sequence. The Rosetta bacterial strain contains an additional plasmid. The second plasmid, pRARE, provides rare tRNAs for overexpression of recombinant proteins. It has 4694 bp and is chloramphenicol resistence.
How to cite: pQTEV-LRPAP1 was a gift from Konrad Buessow (Addgene plasmid # 31327 ; http://n2t.net/addgene:31327 ; RRID:Addgene_31327)
