>Addgene plasmid #31327 | pQTEV-LRPAP1 | addgene partial sequence | sequence record 61084 | pQE-Fwd 5'-CCCGAAAAGTGCCACCTG-3'
AAAATAGGCGTATCACGAAGGCCCTTTCGTCTTCACCTCGAGAAATCATAAAAAATTTATTTGCTTTGTG
AGCGGATAACAATTATAATAGATTCAATTGTGAGCGGATAACAATTTCACACAGAATTCATTAAAGAGGA
GAAATTAACTATGAAACATCACCATCACCATCACCATAGCGATTACGACATCCCCACTACTGAGAATCTT
TATTTTCAGGGATCCGCGCCGCGGAGGGTCAGGTCGTTTCTGCGCGGGCTCCCGGCGCTGCTACTGCTGC
TGCTCTTCCTCGGGCCCTGGCCCGCTGCGAGCCACGGCGGCAAGTACTCGCGGGAGAAGAACCAGCCCAA
GCCGTCCCCGAAACGCGAGTCCGGAGAGGAGTTCCGCATGGAGAAGTTGAACCAGCTGTGGGAGAAGGCC
CAGCGACTGCATCTTCCTCCCGTGAGGCTGGCCGAGCTCCACGCTGATCTGAAGATACAGGAGAGGGACG
AACTCGCCTGGAAGAAACTAAAGCTTGACGGCTTGGACGAAGATGGGGAGAAGGAAGCGAGACTCATACG
CAACCTCAATGTCATCTTGGCCAAGTATGGTCTGGACGGAAAGAAGGACGCTCGGCAGGTGACCAGCAAC
TCCCTCAGTGGCACCCAGGAAGACGGGCTGGATGACCCCAGGCTGGAAAAGCTGTGGCACAAGGCGAAGA
CCTCTGGGAAATTCTCCGGCGAAGAACTGGACAAGCTCTGGCGGGAGTTCCTGCATCACAAAGAGAAAGT
TCACGAGTACAACGTCCTGCTGGAGACCCTGAGCAGGACCGAAGAAATCCACGAGAACGTCATTAGCCC
